Addgene plasmid #210374: TRAM2-2Strep
Purpose: Expresses TRAM2 fused with 2Strep in mammalian cells
Depositing lab: Michele Pagano. Depositing organization: NYU Grossman School of Medicine. Publication: The REEP5/TRAM1 complex binds SARS-CoV-2 NSP3 and promotes virus replication. Li J, Gui Q, Liang FX, Sall J, Zhang Q, Duan Y, Dhabaria A, Askenazi M, Ueberheide B, Stapleford KA, Pagano M. J Virol. 2023 Sep 28:e0050723. doi: 10.1128/jvi.00507-23. PubMed 37768083.
Backbone
  Vector backbone: PcDNA3.1
  Backbone size w/o insert (bp): 5400
  Total vector size (bp): 6610
  Vector type: Mammalian Expression
  Selectable markers: Neomycin (select with G418)
Growth in bacteria
  Bacterial resistance: Ampicillin, 100 μg/mL
  Growth temperature: 37°C
  Growth strain: DH5alpha
  Copy number: High Copy
Gene/Insert
  Gene/Insert name: TRAM2
  Species: H. sapiens (human)
  Insert size (bp): 1210
  GenBank ID: NM_012288.4
  Entrez Gene: TRAM2
  Tag / fusion protein: 2Strep (C terminal on insert)
  Cloning method: Ligation Independent Cloning
  Sequencing primers: 5′ CMV-F; 3′ BGHR
Resource information
  A portion of this plasmid was derived from a plasmid made by: Sino Biological HG22787-U
Terms and licenses: Academic/Nonprofit Terms; Industry Terms: Not Available to Industry
How to cite: TRAM2-2Strep was a gift from Michele Pagano (Addgene plasmid # 210374 ; http://n2t.net/addgene:210374 ; RRID:Addgene_210374)
