[The description below was written by a language model from this plasmid's Addgene catalogue record and pLannotate feature annotations shown in this document.]
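Description:
TRAM2-2Strep is a mammalian expression plasmid built on the pcDNA3.1 backbone that carries the human TRAM2 coding sequence fused at its C terminus to a tandem Strep-tag II (2Strep). The catalogue lists a total size of about 6.6 kb, which agrees closely with the 6,662 nt sequenced record. In bacteria the plasmid replicates from a high-copy ColE1/pUC-type origin and is selected with ampicillin through the β-lactamase gene and its own promoter. An f1 origin is also present. For mammalian cells, an SV40 early promoter drives a neomycin phosphotransferase cassette ending in an SV40 polyadenylation signal, which allows G418 selection of stable transfectants.

The TRAM2 open reading frame sits downstream of the human cytomegalovirus immediate-early enhancer and promoter and is followed, after a short linker region, by two annotated Strep-tag II motifs and then the bovine growth hormone polyadenylation signal. A T7 promoter lies upstream of the insert and an SP6 promoter faces it from the downstream side. Several short annotated fragments (HIV-1 LTR, ble, lacI, bom, a partial SV40 promoter) appear to be small partial matches from automated annotation, and the record assigns them no function.

TRAM2 is annotated as an ER protein linked to translocon function and collagen type I synthesis. The tandem Strep tag binds Strep-Tactin and so permits affinity purification and detection of the expressed protein and its binding partners. The associated publication studied ER membrane protein complexes that bind SARS-CoV-2 NSP3, so use in such interaction experiments is plausible, but the record does not describe this plasmid's specific role.
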