Features (pLannotate 1.2.2; 23 found; start..end, strand, type, name):
     19..71      -  misc_feature   bom (fragment): basis of mobility region from pBR322
    226..605     +  enhancer       CMV enhancer: human cytomegalovirus immediate early enhancer
    606..809     +  promoter       CMV promoter: human cytomegalovirus (CMV) immediate early promoter
    805..838     +  LTR            5' LTR (truncated) (fragment): truncated 5' long terminal repeat (LTR) from HIV-1
    854..872     +  promoter       T7 promoter: promoter for bacteriophage T7 RNA polymerase
    904..2013    +  CDS            TRAM2: TRAM2_HUMAN - Also known as KIAA0057. Experimental evidence at protein level: Swiss-Prot protein existence level 1. Necessary for collagen type I synthesis. May couple the activity of the ER Ca(2+) pump SERCA2B with the activity of the translocon. This coupling may increase the local Ca(2+) concentration at the site of collagen synthesis, and a high Ca(2+) concentration may be necessary for the function of molecular chaperones involved in collagen folding. Required for proper insertion of the first transmembrane helix N-terminus of TM4SF20 into the ER lumen, may act as a ceramide sensor for re
   2104..2123    +  CDS            Strep-Tag II (fragment): peptide that binds Strep-Tactin®, an engineered form of streptavidin
   2152..2171    +  CDS            Strep-Tag II (fragment): peptide that binds Strep-Tactin®, an engineered form of streptavidin
   2206..2224    -  promoter       SP6 promoter: promoter for bacteriophage SP6 RNA polymerase
   2250..2474    +  polyA_signal   bGH poly(A) signal: bovine growth hormone polyadenylation signal
   2478..2499    +  promoter       SV40 promoter (fragment): SV40 enhancer and early promoter
   2520..2948    +  rep_origin     f1 ori (sequence partly withheld): f1 bacteriophage origin of replication; arrow indicates direction of (+) strand synthesis
   2962..3291    +  promoter       SV40 promoter: SV40 enhancer and early promoter
   3358..4149    +  CDS            neo: KKA2_KLEPN - Also known as kan, nptII. Experimental evidence at protein level: Swiss-Prot protein existence level 1. Resistance to kanamycin, neomycin, paromomycin, ribostamycin, butirosin and gentamicin B. From Klebsiella pneumoniae.
   4173..4331    +  CDS            ble (fragment): BLE_KLEPN - Experimental evidence at protein level: Swiss-Prot protein existence level 1. Binding protein with a strong affinity to the bleomycin family of antibiotics. Binds to CL990; an antimitotic-antibiotic compound. From Klebsiella pneumoniae.
   4326..4447    +  polyA_signal   SV40 poly(A) signal: SV40 polyadenylation signal
   4520..4536    -  protein_bind   lac operator: The lac repressor binds to the lac operator to inhibit transcription in E. coli. This inhibition can be relieved by adding lactose or isopropyl-β-D-thiogalactopyranoside (IPTG). lac repressor encoded by lacI
   4544..4574    -  promoter       lac promoter: promoter for the E. coli lac operon
   4589..4610    -  protein_bind   CAP binding site: CAP binding activates transcription in the presence of cAMP. E. coli catabolite activator protein
   4623..4715    -  CDS            lacI (fragment): lac repressor; lacI; The lac repressor binds to the lac operator to inhibit transcription in E. coli. This inhibition can be relieved by adding lactose or isopropyl-β-D-thiogalactopyranoside (IPTG).
   4898..5486    -  rep_origin     ori: high-copy-number ColE1/pMB1/pBR322/pUC origin of replication
   5657..6517    -  CDS            AmpR: β-lactamase; bla; confers resistance to ampicillin, carbenicillin, and related antibiotics
   6518..6622    -  promoter       AmpR promoter: bla
>Addgene plasmid #210374 | TRAM2-2Strep | addgene full sequence | sequence record 417565 | Addgene NGS Result
GGAGATCTCCCGATCCCCTATGGTGCACTCTCAGTACAATCTGCTCTGATGCCGCATAGTTAAGCCAGTA
TCTGCTCCCTGCTTGTGTGTTGGAGGTCGCTGAGTAGTGCGCGAGCAAAATTTAAGCTACAACAAGGCAA
GGCTTGACCGACAATTGCATGAAGAATCTGCTTAGGGTTAGGCGTTTTGCGCTGCTTCGCGATGTACGGG
CCAGATATACGCGTTGACATTGATTATTGACTAGTTATTAATAGTAATCAATTACGGGGTCATTAGTTCA
TAGCCCATATATGGAGTTCCGCGTTACATAACTTACGGTAAATGGCCCGCCTGGCTGACCGCCCAACGAC
CCCCGCCCATTGACGTCAATAATGACGTATGTTCCCATAGTAACGCCAATAGGGACTTTCCATTGACGTC
AATGGGTGGAGTATTTACGGTAAACTGCCCACTTGGCAGTACATCAAGTGTATCATATGCCAAGTACGCC
CCCTATTGACGTCAATGACGGTAAATGGCCCGCCTGGCATTATGCCCAGTACATGACCTTATGGGACTTT
CCTACTTGGCAGTACATCTACGTATTAGTCATCGCTATTACCATGGTGATGCGGTTTTGGCAGTACATCA
ATGGGCGTGGATAGCGGTTTGACTCACGGGGATTTCCAAGTCTCCACCCCATTGACGTCAATGGGAGTTT
GTTTTGGCACCAAAATCAACGGGACTTTCCAAAATGTCGTAACAACTCCGCCCCATTGACGCAAATGGGC
GGTAGGCGTGTACGGTGGGAGGTCTATATAAGCAGAGCTCTCTGGCTAACTAGAGAACCCACTGCTTACT
GGCTTATCGAAATTAATACGACTCACTATAGGGAGACCCAAGCTTGGTACCGAGCTCGGATCCATGGCTT
TCCGCAGGAGGACGAAAAGTTACCCGCTCTTCAGCCAGGAGTTCGTCATCCACAACCATGCGGACATCGG
CTTCTGCCTGGTGCTCTGCGTCCTCATCGGGCTTATGTTCGAGGTCACAGCCAAGACTGCCTTTCTATTT
ATTTTACCTCAGTATAACATTAGCGTGCCTACAGCAGACAGTGAGACCGTGCACTACCACTATGGCCCTA
AGGACCTGGTCACAATCTTGTTCTACATCTTCATCACCATCATCTTGCATGCTGTGGTTCAGGAGTACAT
TTTAGATAAAATCAGCAAACGGCTTCATCTCTCCAAAGTCAAACACAGCAAGTTCAATGAATCTGGACAG
CTGGTCGTCTTTCATTTCACCTCGGTGATTTGGTGCTTCTACGTGGTGGTGACGGAAGGATACTTAACAA
ACCCAAGAAGCCTCTGGGAAGACTACCCGCATGTGCACCTCCCCTTCCAGGTGAAGTTTTTCTACCTATG
CCAGCTGGCCTACTGGCTGCACGCACTTCCTGAGCTATACTTCCAGAAGGTACGGAAGGAGGAAATTCCC
CGCCAGCTCCAGTATATTTGCCTGTACCTGGGGCATATAGCTGGAGCATACCTCTTAAACCTGAGCCGCC
TGGGCCTGATCTTGCTGCTGCTGCAGTACTCAACTGAGTTCCTCTTCCACACGGCTAGACTCTTCTACTT
TGCAGATGAAAACAACGAGAAACTGTTCAGTGCCTGGGCTGCTGTTTTTGGGGTTACCCGCCTCTTCATC
CTCACCCTTGCCGTGCTGGCCATTGGCTTTGGACTGGCTCGCATGGAAAACCAGGCATTTGATCCCGAGA
AAGGGAACTTCAACACTTTGTTTTGCAGGCTCTGCGTGCTGCTGCTGGTGTGTGCCGCCCAGGCCTGGCT
CATGTGGCGCTTCATCCACTCCCAGCTGCGGCACTGGCGGGAATACTGGAATGAGCAGAGTGCAAAGCGG
AGAGTCCCAGCCACACCCAGACTACCAGCCAGGCTCATCAAGAGGGAATCTGGTTACCATGAAAATGGAG
TGGTGAAGGCAGAGAACGGAACCTCCCCACGGACTAAGAAACTCAAGTCTCCCGAATTCGCCGCCACCAT
GGCGGCCGCCAGCTGGAGCCACCCTCAGTTCGAGAAGGGAGGAGGAAGCGGCGGAGGCAGCGGAGGAGGA
AGCTGGAGCCACCCGCAGTTCGAGAAATGACTCGAGCATGCATCTAGAGGCTGGAGCCACCCGCAGTTCG
AGAAATGACTCGAGCATGCATCTAGAGGGCCCTATTCTATAGTGTCACCTAAATGCTAGAGCTCGCTGAT
CAGCCTCGACTGTGCCTTCTAGTTGCCAGCCATCTGTTGTTTGCCCCTCCCCCGTGCCTTCCTTGACCCT
GGAAGGTGCCACTCCCACTGTCCTTTCCTAATAAAATGAGGAAATTGCATCGCATTGTCTGAGTAGGTGT
CATTCTATTCTGGGGGGTGGGGTGGGGCAGGACAGCAAGGGGGAGGATTGGGAAGACAATAGCAGGCATG
CTGGGGATGCGGTGGGCTCTATGGCTTCTGAGGCGGAAAGAACCAGCTGGGGCTCTAGGGGGTATCCCC
[124 nt withheld, positions 2520-2643]
C
[91 nt withheld, positions 2645-2735]
A
[49 nt withheld, positions 2737-2785]
CCTTTGACGTTGGAGTCCACGTTCTTT
[37 nt withheld, positions 2813-2849]
ACCCTATCTCGGTCTATTCTTTTGATTTATAAGGGATTTTGCCGATTTCGGCCTATTGGTTAAAAAATGA
GCTGATTTAACAAAAATTTAACGCGAATTAATTCTGTGGAATGTGTGTCAGTTAGGGTGTGGAAAGTCCC
CAGGCTCCCCAGCAGGCAGAAGTATGCAAAGCATGCATCTCAATTAGTCAGCAACCAGGTGTGGAAAGTC
CCCAGGCTCCCCAGCAGGCAGAAGTATGCAAAGCATGCATCTCAATTAGTCAGCAACCATAGTCCCGCCC
CTAACTCCGCCCATCCCGCCCCTAACTCCGCCCAGTTCCGCCCATTCTCCGCCCCATGGCTGACTAATTT
TTTTTATTTATGCAGAGGCCGAGGCCGCCTCTGCCTCTGAGCTATTCCAGAAGTAGTGAGGAGGCTTTTT
TGGAGGCCTAGGCTTTTGCAAAAAGCTCCCGGGAGCTTGTATATCCATTTTCGGATCTGATCAAGAGACA
GGATGAGGATCGTTTCGCATGATTGAACAAGATGGATTGCACGCAGGTTCTCCGGCCGCTTGGGTGGAGA
GGCTATTCGGCTATGACTGGGCACAACAGACAATCGGCTGCTCTGATGCCGCCGTGTTCCGGCTGTCAGC
GCAGGGGCGCCCGGTTCTTTTTGTCAAGACCGACCTGTCCGGTGCCCTGAATGAACTGCAGGACGAGGCA
GCGCGGCTATCGTGGCTGGCCACGACGGGCGTTCCTTGCGCAGCTGTGCTCGACGTTGTCACTGAAGCGG
GAAGGGACTGGCTGCTATTGGGCGAAGTGCCGGGGCAGGATCTCCTGTCATCTCACCTTGCTCCTGCCGA
GAAAGTATCCATCATGGCTGATGCAATGCGGCGGCTGCATACGCTTGATCCGGCTACCTGCCCATTCGAC
CACCAAGCGAAACATCGCATCGAGCGAGCACGTACTCGGATGGAAGCCGGTCTTGTCGATCAGGATGATC
TGGACGAAGAGCATCAGGGGCTCGCGCCAGCCGAACTGTTCGCCAGGCTCAAGGCGCGCATGCCCGACGG
CGAGGATCTCGTCGTGACCCATGGCGATGCCTGCTTGCCGAATATCATGGTGGAAAATGGCCGCTTTTCT
GGATTCATCGACTGTGGCCGGCTGGGTGTGGCGGACCGCTATCAGGACATAGCGTTGGCTACCCGTGATA
TTGCTGAAGAGCTTGGCGGCGAATGGGCTGACCGCTTCCTCGTGCTTTACGGTATCGCCGCTCCCGATTC
GCAGCGCATCGCCTTCTATCGCCTTCTTGACGAGTTCTTCTGAGCGGGACTCTGGGGTTCGAAATGACCG
ACCAAGCGACGCCCAACCTGCCATCACGAGATTTCGATTCCACCGCCGCCTTCTATGAAAGGTTGGGCTT
CGGAATCGTTTTCCGGGACGCCGGCTGGATGATCCTCCAGCGCGGGGATCTCATGCTGGAGTTCTTCGCC
CACCCCAACTTGTTTATTGCAGCTTATAATGGTTACAAATAAAGCAATAGCATCACAAATTTCACAAATA
AAGCATTTTTTTCACTGCATTCTAGTTGTGGTTTGTCCAAACTCATCAATGTATCTTATCATGTCTGTAT
ACCGTCGACCTCTAGCTAGAGCTTGGCGTAATCATGGTCATAGCTGTTTCCTGTGTGAAATTGTTATCCG
CTCACAATTCCACACAACATACGAGCCGGAAGCATAAAGTGTAAAGCCTGGGGTGCCTAATGAGTGAGCT
AACTCACATTAATTGCGTTGCGCTCACTGCCCGCTTTCCAGTCGGGAAACCTGTCGTGCCAGCTGCATTA
ATGAATCGGCCAACGCGCGGGGAGAGGCGGTTTGCGTATTGGGCGCTCTTCCGCTTCCTCGCTCACTGAC
TCGCTGCGCTCGGTCGTTCGGCTGCGGCGAGCGGTATCAGCTCACTCAAAGGCGGTAATACGGTTATCCA
CAGAATCAGGGGATAACGCAGGAAAGAACATGTGAGCAAAAGGCCAGCAAAAGGCCAGGAACCGTAAAAA
GGCCGCGTTGCTGGCGTTTTTCCATAGGCTCCGCCCCCCTGACGAGCATCACAAAAATCGACGCTCAAGT
CAGAGGTGGCGAAACCCGACAGGACTATAAAGATACCAGGCGTTTCCCCCTGGAAGCTCCCTCGTGCGCT
CTCCTGTTCCGACCCTGCCGCTTACCGGATACCTGTCCGCCTTTCTCCCTTCGGGAAGCGTGGCGCTTTC
TCATAGCTCACGCTGTAGGTATCTCAGTTCGGTGTAGGTCGTTCGCTCCAAGCTGGGCTGTGTGCACGAA
CCCCCCGTTCAGCCCGACCGCTGCGCCTTATCCGGTAACTATCGTCTTGAGTCCAACCCGGTAAGACACG
ACTTATCGCCACTGGCAGCAGCCACTGGTAACAGGATTAGCAGAGCGAGGTATGTAGGCGGTGCTACAGA
GTTCTTGAAGTGGTGGCCTAACTACGGCTACACTAGAAGAACAGTATTTGGTATCTGCGCTCTGCTGAAG
CCAGTTACCTTCGGAAAAAGAGTTGGTAGCTCTTGATCCGGCAAACAAACCACCGCTGGTAGCGGTGGTT
TTTTTGTTTGCAAGCAGCAGATTACGCGCAGAAAAAAAGGATCTCAAGAAGATCCTTTGATCTTTTCTAC
GGGGTCTGACGCTCAGTGGAACGAAAACTCACGTTAAGGGATTTTGGTCATGAGATTATCAAAAAGGATC
TTCACCTAGATCCTTTTAAATTAAAAATGAAGTTTTAAATCAATCTAAAGTATATATGAGTAAACTTGGT
CTGACAGTTACCAATGCTTAATCAGTGAGGCACCTATCTCAGCGATCTGTCTATTTCGTTCATCCATAGT
TGCCTGACTCCCCGTCGTGTAGATAACTACGATACGGGAGGGCTTACCATCTGGCCCCAGTGCTGCAATG
ATACCGCGAGACCCACGCTCACCGGCTCCAGATTTATCAGCAATAAACCAGCCAGCCGGAAGGGCCGAGC
GCAGAAGTGGTCCTGCAACTTTATCCGCCTCCATCCAGTCTATTAATTGTTGCCGGGAAGCTAGAGTAAG
TAGTTCGCCAGTTAATAGTTTGCGCAACGTTGTTGCCATTGCTACAGGCATCGTGGTGTCACGCTCGTCG
TTTGGTATGGCTTCATTCAGCTCCGGTTCCCAACGATCAAGGCGAGTTACATGATCCCCCATGTTGTGCA
AAAAAGCGGTTAGCTCCTTCGGTCCTCCGATCGTTGTCAGAAGTAAGTTGGCCGCAGTGTTATCACTCAT
GGTTATGGCAGCACTGCATAATTCTCTTACTGTCATGCCATCCGTAAGATGCTTTTCTGTGACTGGTGAG
TACTCAACCAAGTCATTCTGAGAATAGTGTATGCGGCGACCGAGTTGCTCTTGCCCGGCGTCAATACGGG
ATAATACCGCGCCACATAGCAGAACTTTAAAAGTGCTCATCATTGGAAAACGTTCTTCGGGGCGAAAACT
CTCAAGGATCTTACCGCTGTTGAGATCCAGTTCGATGTAACCCACTCGTGCACCCAACTGATCTTCAGCA
TCTTTTACTTTCACCAGCGTTTCTGGGTGAGCAAAAACAGGAAGGCAAAATGCCGCAAAAAAGGGAATAA
GGGCGACACGGAAATGTTGAATACTCATACTCTTCCTTTTTCAATATTATTGAAGCATTTATCAGGGTTA
TTGTCTCATGAGCGGATACATATTTGAATGTATTTAGAAAAATAAACAAATAGGGGTTCCGCGCACATTT
CCCCGAAAAGTGCCACCTGACGTCGACGGATCG
